Addgene plasmid #209848: Bet1-mCherry
Purpose: Expresses Bet1-mCherry in mammalian cells
Depositing lab: Geert van den Bogaart. Publication: Congenital disorder of glycosylation caused by starting site-specific variant in syntaxin-5. Linders PTA, Gerretsen ECF, Ashikov A, Vals MA, de Boer R, Revelo NH, Arts R, Baerenfaenger M, Zijlstra F, Huijben K, Raymond K, Muru K, Fjodorova O, Pajusalu S, Ounap K, Ter Beest M, Lefeber D, van den Bogaart G. Nat Commun. 2021 Oct 28;12(1):6227. doi: 10.1038/s41467-021-26534-y. PubMed 34711829.
Backbone
  Vector backbone: pmCherry-N1
  Backbone manufacturer: Clontech
  Vector type: Mammalian Expression
Growth in bacteria
  Bacterial resistance: Kanamycin, 50 μg/mL
  Growth temperature: 37°C
  Growth strain: DH5alpha
  Copy number: High Copy
Gene/Insert
  Gene/Insert name: Bet1 (alt name: Golgi vesicular membrane-trafficking protein p18)
  Species: H. sapiens (human)
  GenBank ID: NM_001317739.1
  Entrez Gene: BET1 (a.k.a. HBET1)
  Promoter: CMV
  Tag / fusion protein: mCherry (C terminal on insert)
  Cloning method: Restriction Enzyme; 5′ cloning site EcoRI (unknown if destroyed); 3′ cloning site XbaI (unknown if destroyed)
  Sequencing primers: 5′ TAACAACTCCGCCCCATT; 3′ CACCTTGAAGCGCATGAACT
Terms and licenses: Academic/Nonprofit Terms; Industry Terms: Not Available to Industry
How to cite: Bet1-mCherry was a gift from Geert van den Bogaart (Addgene plasmid # 209848 ; http://n2t.net/addgene:209848 ; RRID:Addgene_209848)
