[The description below was written by a language model from this plasmid's Addgene catalogue record and pLannotate feature annotations shown in this document.]
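Description:
Bet1-mCherry is a mammalian expression plasmid built on the Clontech pmCherry-N1 backbone, about 5.0 kb according to the full sequencing result. It is maintained in E. coli at high copy through a ColE1/pUC-type origin and selected with kanamycin. The resistance gene is the Tn5 aminoglycoside phosphotransferase (NeoR/KanR), which sits behind tandem bacterial (bla-type) and SV40 early promoters and is terminated by an HSV TK polyadenylation signal. The same cassette therefore confers kanamycin resistance in bacteria and can support G418 selection in mammalian cells. An f1 origin is also present, a standard backbone element that permits single-stranded DNA production. The short large T antigen, ble and bGH poly(A) fragments in the annotation appear to be incidental matches within backbone sequence rather than functional parts.

The payload is the human BET1 coding sequence (Golgi vesicular membrane-trafficking protein p18), recorded as cloned between EcoRI and XbaI sites in the multiple cloning site. BET1 is a SNARE required for ER-to-Golgi vesicular transport and involved in docking ER-derived vesicles with the cis-Golgi membrane. Expression is driven by the human cytomegalovirus immediate early enhancer and promoter. The BET1 open reading frame is followed, after a short linker, by mCherry, a monomeric, rapidly maturing red fluorescent protein placed at the C terminus of the insert, and the transcript ends at an SV40 polyadenylation signal. The plasmid is intended for expressing fluorescently tagged Bet1 in mammalian cells. The associated publication concerns a syntaxin-5 variant that causes a congenital disorder of glycosylation, which is consistent with using the construct to visualise this SNARE by fluorescence microscopy in studies of early secretory pathway trafficking.
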