Features (pLannotate 1.2.2; 15 found; start..end, strand, type, name):
     61..364     +  enhancer       CMV enhancer: human cytomegalovirus immediate early enhancer
    365..568     +  promoter       CMV promoter: human cytomegalovirus (CMV) immediate early promoter
    591..618     +  misc_feature   MCS (fragment): multiple cloning site
    619..972     +  CDS            BET1: BET1_HUMAN - Experimental evidence at protein level: Swiss-Prot protein existence level 1. Required for vesicular transport from the ER to the Golgi complex. Functions as a SNARE involved in the docking process of ER- derived vesicles with the cis-Golgi membrane (By similarity). From Homo sapiens (Human).
    994..1701    +  CDS            mCherry: mCherry is a basic (constitutively fluorescent) red fluorescent protein published in 2004, derived from Discosoma sp.. It is reported to be a very rapidly-maturing monomer with low acid sensitivity.
   1721..1804    +  CDS            large T antigen (fragment): large T antigen from SV40 (simian virus 40)
   1827..1948    +  polyA_signal   SV40 poly(A) signal: SV40 polyadenylation signal
   1982..2410    -  rep_origin     f1 ori (sequence partly withheld): f1 bacteriophage origin of replication; arrow indicates direction of (+) strand synthesis
   2437..2541    +  promoter       AmpR promoter: bla
   2543..2900    +  promoter       SV40 promoter: SV40 enhancer and early promoter
   2935..3729    +  CDS            NeoR/KanR: aminoglycoside phosphotransferase from Tn5; aph(3')-II (or nptII); confers resistance to neomycin, kanamycin, and G418 (Geneticin®)
   3750..3902    +  CDS            ble (fragment): BLE_KLEPN - Experimental evidence at protein level: Swiss-Prot protein existence level 1. Binding protein with a strong affinity to the bleomycin family of antibiotics. Binds to CL990; an antimitotic-antibiotic compound. From Klebsiella pneumoniae.
   3961..4008    +  polyA_signal   HSV TK poly(A) signal: herpes simplex virus thymidine kinase polyadenylation signal (Cole and Stacy, 1985)
   4099..4115    -  polyA_signal   bGH poly(A) signal (fragment): bovine growth hormone polyadenylation signal
   4337..4925    +  rep_origin     ori: high-copy-number ColE1/pMB1/pBR322/pUC origin of replication
>Addgene plasmid #209848 | Bet1-mCherry | addgene full sequence | sequence record 413648 | Addgene NGS Result
TAGTTATTAATAGTAATCAATTACGGGGTCATTAGTTCATAGCCCATATATGGAGTTCCGCGTTACATAA
CTTACGGTAAATGGCCCGCCTGGCTGACCGCCCAACGACCCCCGCCCATTGACGTCAATAATGACGTATG
TTCCCATAGTAACGCCAATAGGGACTTTCCATTGACGTCAATGGGTGGAGTATTTACGGTAAACTGCCCA
CTTGGCAGTACATCAAGTGTATCATATGCCAAGTACGCCCCCTATTGACGTCAATGACGGTAAATGGCCC
GCCTGGCATTATGCCCAGTACATGACCTTATGGGACTTTCCTACTTGGCAGTACATCTACGTATTAGTCA
TCGCTATTACCATGGTGATGCGGTTTTGGCAGTACATCAATGGGCGTGGATAGCGGTTTGACTCACGGGG
ATTTCCAAGTCTCCACCCCATTGACGTCAATGGGAGTTTGTTTTGGCACCAAAATCAACGGGACTTTCCA
AAATGTCGTAACAACTCCGCCCCATTGACGCAAATGGGCGGTAGGCGTGTACGGTGGGAGGTCTATATAA
GCAGAGCTGGTTTAGTGAACCGTCAGATCCGCTAGCGCTACCGGACTCAGATCTCGAGATGCGCCGCGCC
GGCCTGGGCGAGGGCGTGCCCCCCGGCAACTACGGCAACTACGGCTACGCCAACAGCGGCTACAGCGCCT
GCGAGGAGGAGAACGAGCGCCTGACCGAGAGCCTGCGCAGCAAGGTGACCGCCATCAAGAGCCTGAGCAT
CGAGATCGGCCACGAGGTGAAGACCCAGAACAAGCTGCTGGCCGAGATGGACAGCCAGTTCGACAGCACC
ACCGGCTTCCTGGGCAAGACCATGGGCAAGCTGAAGATCCTGAGCCGCGGCAGCCAGACCAAGCTGCTGT
GCTACATGATGCTGTTCAGCCTGTTCGTGTTCTTCATCATCTACTGGATCATCAAGCTGCGCATGGATCC
ACCGGTCGCCACCATGGTGAGCAAGGGCGAGGAGGATAACATGGCCATCATCAAGGAGTTCATGCGCTTC
AAGGTGCACATGGAGGGCTCCGTGAACGGCCACGAGTTCGAGATCGAGGGCGAGGGCGAGGGCCGCCCCT
ACGAGGGCACCCAGACCGCCAAGCTGAAGGTGACCAAGGGTGGCCCCCTGCCCTTCGCCTGGGACATCCT
GTCCCCTCAGTTCATGTACGGCTCCAAGGCCTACGTGAAGCACCCCGCCGACATCCCCGACTACTTGAAG
CTGTCCTTCCCCGAGGGCTTCAAGTGGGAGCGCGTGATGAACTTCGAGGACGGCGGCGTGGTGACCGTGA
CCCAGGACTCCTCCCTGCAGGACGGCGAGTTCATCTACAAGGTGAAGCTGCGCGGCACCAACTTCCCCTC
CGACGGCCCCGTAATGCAGAAGAAGACCATGGGCTGGGAGGCCTCCTCCGAGCGGATGTACCCCGAGGAC
GGCGCCCTGAAGGGCGAGATCAAGCAGAGGCTGAAGCTGAAGGACGGCGGCCACTACGACGCTGAGGTCA
AGACCACCTACAAGGCCAAGAAGCCCGTGCAGCTGCCCGGCGCCTACAACGTCAACATCAAGTTGGACAT
CACCTCCCACAACGAGGACTACACCATCGTGGAACAGTACGAACGCGCCGAGGGCCGCCACTCCACCGGC
GGCATGGACGAGCTGTACAAGTAAAGCGGCCGCGACTCTAGATCATAATCAGCCATACCACATTTGTAGA
GGTTTTACTTGCTTTAAAAAACCTCCCACACCTCCCCCTGAACCTGAAACATAAAATGAATGCAATTGTT
GTTGTTAACTTGTTTATTGCAGCTTATAATGGTTACAAATAAAGCAATAGCATCACAAATTTCACAAATA
AAGCATTTTTTTCACTGCATTCTAGTTGTGGTTTGTCCAAACTCATCAATGTATCTTAAGGCGTAAATTG
TAAGCGTTAATATTTTGTTAAAATTCGCGTTAAATTTTTGTTAAATCAGCTCATTTTTTAACCAATAGGC
CGAAATCGGCAAAATCCCTTATAAATCAAAAGAATAGACCGAGATAGGGT
[37 nt withheld, positions 2081-2117]
AAAGAACGTGGACTCCAACGTCAAAGG
[49 nt withheld, positions 2145-2193]
T
[91 nt withheld, positions 2195-2285]
G
[124 nt withheld, positions 2287-2410]
CAGGTGGCACTTTTCGGGGAAATGTGCGCGGAACCCCTATTTGTTTATTTTTCTAAATACATTCAAATAT
GTATCCGCTCATGAGACAATAACCCTGATAAATGCTTCAATAATATTGAAAAAGGAAGAGTCCTGAGGCG
GAAAGAACCAGCTGTGGAATGTGTGTCAGTTAGGGTGTGGAAAGTCCCCAGGCTCCCCAGCAGGCAGAAG
TATGCAAAGCATGCATCTCAATTAGTCAGCAACCAGGTGTGGAAAGTCCCCAGGCTCCCCAGCAGGCAGA
AGTATGCAAAGCATGCATCTCAATTAGTCAGCAACCATAGTCCCGCCCCTAACTCCGCCCATCCCGCCCC
TAACTCCGCCCAGTTCCGCCCATTCTCCGCCCCATGGCTGACTAATTTTTTTTATTTATGCAGAGGCCGA
GGCCGCCTCGGCCTCTGAGCTATTCCAGAAGTAGTGAGGAGGCTTTTTTGGAGGCCTAGGCTTTTGCAAA
GATCGATCAAGAGACAGGATGAGGATCGTTTCGCATGATTGAACAAGATGGATTGCACGCAGGTTCTCCG
GCCGCTTGGGTGGAGAGGCTATTCGGCTATGACTGGGCACAACAGACAATCGGCTGCTCTGATGCCGCCG
TGTTCCGGCTGTCAGCGCAGGGGCGCCCGGTTCTTTTTGTCAAGACCGACCTGTCCGGTGCCCTGAATGA
ACTGCAAGACGAGGCAGCGCGGCTATCGTGGCTGGCCACGACGGGCGTTCCTTGCGCAGCTGTGCTCGAC
GTTGTCACTGAAGCGGGAAGGGACTGGCTGCTATTGGGCGAAGTGCCGGGGCAGGATCTCCTGTCATCTC
ACCTTGCTCCTGCCGAGAAAGTATCCATCATGGCTGATGCAATGCGGCGGCTGCATACGCTTGATCCGGC
TACCTGCCCATTCGACCACCAAGCGAAACATCGCATCGAGCGAGCACGTACTCGGATGGAAGCCGGTCTT
GTCGATCAGGATGATCTGGACGAAGAGCATCAGGGGCTCGCGCCAGCCGAACTGTTCGCCAGGCTCAAGG
CGAGCATGCCCGACGGCGAGGATCTCGTCGTGACCCATGGCGATGCCTGCTTGCCGAATATCATGGTGGA
AAATGGCCGCTTTTCTGGATTCATCGACTGTGGCCGGCTGGGTGTGGCGGACCGCTATCAGGACATAGCG
TTGGCTACCCGTGATATTGCTGAAGAGCTTGGCGGCGAATGGGCTGACCGCTTCCTCGTGCTTTACGGTA
TCGCCGCTCCCGATTCGCAGCGCATCGCCTTCTATCGCCTTCTTGACGAGTTCTTCTGAGCGGGACTCTG
GGGTTCGAAATGACCGACCAAGCGACGCCCAACCTGCCATCACGAGATTTCGATTCCACCGCCGCCTTCT
ATGAAAGGTTGGGCTTCGGAATCGTTTTCCGGGACGCCGGCTGGATGATCCTCCAGCGCGGGGATCTCAT
GCTGGAGTTCTTCGCCCACCCTAGGGGGAGGCTAACTGAAACACGGAAGGAGACAATACCGGAAGGAACC
CGCGCTATGACGGCAATAAAAAGACAGAATAAAACGCACGGTGTTGGGTCGTTTGTTCATAAACGCGGGG
TTCGGTCCCAGGGCTGGCACTCTGTCGATACCCCACCGAGACCCCATTGGGGCCAATACGCCCGCGTTTC
TTCCTTTTCCCCACCCCACCCCCCAAGTTCGGGTGAAGGCCCAGGGCTCGCAGCCAACGTCGGGGCGGCA
GGCCCTGCCATAGCCTCAGGTTACTCATATATACTTTAGATTGATTTAAAACTTCATTTTTAATTTAAAA
GGATCTAGGTGAAGATCCTTTTTGATAATCTCATGACCAAAATCCCTTAACGTGAGTTTTCGTTCCACTG
AGCGTCAGACCCCGTAGAAAAGATCAAAGGATCTTCTTGAGATCCTTTTTTTCTGCGCGTAATCTGCTGC
TTGCAAACAAAAAAACCACCGCTACCAGCGGTGGTTTGTTTGCCGGATCAAGAGCTACCAACTCTTTTTC
CGAAGGTAACTGGCTTCAGCAGAGCGCAGATACCAAATACTGTTCTTCTAGTGTAGCCGTAGTTAGGCCA
CCACTTCAAGAACTCTGTAGCACCGCCTACATACCTCGCTCTGCTAATCCTGTTACCAGTGGCTGCTGCC
AGTGGCGATAAGTCGTGTCTTACCGGGTTGGACTCAAGACGATAGTTACCGGATAAGGCGCAGCGGTCGG
GCTGAACGGGGGGTTCGTGCACACAGCCCAGCTTGGAGCGAACGACCTACACCGAACTGAGATACCTACA
GCGTGAGCTATGAGAAAGCGCCACGCTTCCCGAAGGGAGAAAGGCGGACAGGTATCCGGTAAGCGGCAGG
GTCGGAACAGGAGAGCGCACGAGGGAGCTTCCAGGGGGAAACGCCTGGTATCTTTATAGTCCTGTCGGGT
TTCGCCACCTCTGACTTGAGCGTCGATTTTTGTGATGCTCGTCAGGGGGGCGGAGCCTATGGAAAAACGC
CAGCAACGCGGCCTTTTTACGGTTCCTGGCCTTTTGCTGGCCTTTTGCTCACATGTTCTTTCCTGCGTTA
TCCCCTGATTCTGTGGATAACCGTATTACCGCCATGCAT
